>Addgene plasmid #170224 | LV_EF1a_CDK6-P2A-Hygro_Barcode | addgene full sequence | sequence record 334501 | Addgene NGS Result
GTCGACGGATCGGGAGATCTCCCGATCCCCTATGGTGCACTCTCAGTACAATCTGCTCTGATGCCGCATA
GTTAAGCCAGTATCTGCTCCCTGCTTGTGTGTTGGAGGTCGCTGAGTAGTGCGCGAGCAAAATTTAAGCT
ACAACAAGGCAAGGCTTGACCGACAATTGCATGAAGAATCTGCTTAGGGTTAGGCGTTTTGCGCTGCTTC
GCGATGTACGGGCCAGATATACGCGTTGACATTGATTATTGACTAGTTATTAATAGTAATCAATTACGGG
GTCATTAGTTCATAGCCCATATATGGAGTTCCGCGTTACATAACTTACGGTAAATGGCCCGCCTGGCTGA
CCGCCCAACGACCCCCGCCCATTGACGTCAATAATGACGTATGTTCCCATAGTAACGCCAATAGGGACTT
TCCATTGACGTCAATGGGTGGAGTATTTACGGTAAACTGCCCACTTGGCAGTACATCAAGTGTATCATAT
GCCAAGTACGCCCCCTATTGACGTCAATGACGGTAAATGGCCCGCCTGGCATTATGCCCAGTACATGACC
TTATGGGACTTTCCTACTTGGCAGTACATCTACGTATTAGTCATCGCTATTACCATGGTGATGCGGTTTT
GGCAGTACATCAATGGGCGTGGATAGCGGTTTGACTCACGGGGATTTCCAAGTCTCCACCCCATTGACGT
CAATGGGAGTTTGTTTTGGCACCAAAATCAACGGGACTTTCCAAAATGTCGTAACAACTCCGCCCCATTG
ACGCAAATGGGCGGTAGGCGTGTACGGTGGGAGGTCTATATAAGCAGCGCGTTTTGCCTGTACTGGGTCT
CTCTGGTTAGACCAGATCTGAGCCTGGGAGCTCTCTGGCTAACTAGGGAACCCACTGCTTAAGCCTCAAT
AAAGCTTGCCTTGAGTGCTTCAAGTAGTGTGTGCCCGTCTGTTGTGTGACTCTGGTAACTAGAGATCCCT
CAGACCCTTTTAGTCAGTGTGGAAAATCTCTAGCAGTGGCGCCCGAACAGGGACTTGAAAGCGAAAGGGA
AACCAGAGGAGCTCTCTCGACGCAGGACTCGGCTTGCTGAAGCGCGCACGGCAAGAGGCGAGGGGCGGCG
ACTGGTGAGTACGCCAAAAATTTTGACTAGCGGAGGCTAGAAGGAGAGAGATGGGTGCGAGAGCGTCAGT
ATTAAGCGGGGGAGAATTAGATCGCGATGGGAAAAAATTCGGTTAAGGCCAGGGGGAAAGAAAAAATATA
AATTAAAACATATAGTATGGGCAAGCAGGGAGCTAGAACGATTCGCAGTTAATCCTGGCCTGTTAGAAAC
ATCAGAAGGCTGTAGACAAATACTGGGACAGCTACAACCATCCCTTCAGACAGGATCAGAAGAACTTAGA
TCATTATATAATACAGTAGCAACCCTCTATTGTGTGCATCAAAGGATAGAGATAAAAGACACCAAGGAAG
CTTTAGACAAGATAGAGGAAGAGCAAAACAAAAGTAAGACCACCGCACAGCAAGCGGCCGCTGATCTTCA
GACCTGGAGGAGGAGATATGAGGGACAATTGGAGAAGTGAATTATATAAATATAAAGTAGTAAAAATTGA
ACCATTAGGAGTAGCACCCACCAAGGCAAAGAGAAGAGTGGTGCAGAGAGAAAAAAGAGCAGTGGGAATA
GGAGCTTTGTTCCTTGGGTTCTTGGGAGCAGCAGGAAGCACTATGGGCGCAGCGTCAATGACGCTGACGG
TACAGGCCAGACAATTATTGTCTGGTATAGTGCAGCAGCAGAACAATTTGCTGAGGGCTATTGAGGCGCA
ACAGCATCTGTTGCAACTCACAGTCTGGGGCATCAAGCAGCTCCAGGCAAGAATCCTGGCTGTGGAAAGA
TACCTAAAGGATCAACAGCTCCTGGGGATTTGGGGTTGCTCTGGAAAACTCATTTGCACCACTGCTGTGC
CTTGGAATGCTAGTTGGAGTAATAAATCTCTGGAACAGATTTGGAATCACACGACCTGGATGGAGTGGGA
CAGAGAAATTAACAATTACACAAGCTTAATACACTCCTTAATTGAAGAATCGCAAAACCAGCAAGAAAAG
AATGAACAAGAATTATTGGAATTAGATAAATGGGCAAGTTTGTGGAATTGGTTTAACATAACAAATTGGC
TGTGGTATATAAAATTATTCATAATGATAGTAGGAGGCTTGGTAGGTTTAAGAATAGTTTTTGCTGTACT
TTCTATAGTGAATAGAGTTAGGCAGGGATATTCACCATTATCGTTTCAGACCCACCTCCCAACCCCGAGG
GGACCCGACAGGCCCGAAGGAATAGAAGAAGAAGGTGGAGAGAGAGACAGAGACAGATCCATTCGATTAG
TGAACGGATCGGCACTGCGTGCGCCAATTCTGCAGACAAATGGCAGTATTCATCCACAATTTTAAAAGAA
AAGGGGGGATTGGGGGGTACAGTGCAGGGGAAAGAATAGTAGACATAATAGCAACAGACATACAAACTAA
AGAATTACAAAAACAAATTACAAAAATTCAAAATTTTCGGGTTTATTACAGGGACAGCAGAGATCCAGTT
TGGTTAATTAATCGATAAGCTTTGCAAAGATGGATAAAGTTTTAAACAGAGAGGAATCTTTGCAGCTAAT
GGACCTTCTAGGTCTTGAAAGGAGTGGGAATTGGCTCCGGTGCCCGTCAGTGGGCAGAGCGCACATCGCC
CACAGTCCCCGAGAAGTTGGGGGGAGGGGTCGGCAATTGAACCGGTGCCTAGAGAAGGTGGCGCGGGGTA
AACTGGGAAAGTGATGTCGTGTACTGGCTCCGCCTTTTTCCCGAGGGTGGGGGAGAACCGTATATAAGTG
CAGTAGTCGCCGTGAACGTTCTTTTTCGCAACGGGTTTGCCGCCAGAACACAGGTAAGTGCCGTGTGTGG
TTCCCGCGGGCCTGGCCTCTTTACGGGTTATGGCCCTTGCGTGCCTTGAATTACTTCCACCTGGCTGCAG
TACGTGATTCTTGATCCCGAGCTTCGGGTTGGAAGTGGGTGGGAGAGTTCGAGGCCTTGCGCTTAAGGAG
CCCCTTCGCCTCGTGCTTGAGTTGAGGCCTGGCCTGGGCGCTGGGGCCGCCGCGTGCGAATCTGGTGGCA
CCTTCGCGCCTGTCTCGCTGCTTTCGATAAGTCTCTAGCCATTTAAAATTTTTGATGACCTGCTGCGACG
CTTTTTTTCTGGCAAGATAGTCTTGTAAATGCGGGCCAAGATCTGCACACTGGTATTTCGGTTTTTGGGG
CCGCGGGCGGCGACGGGGCCCGTGCGTCCCAGCGCACATGTTCGGCGAGGCGGGGCCTGCGAGCGCGGCC
ACCGAGAATCGGACGGGGGTAGTCTCAAGCTGGCCGGCCTGCTCTGGTGCCTGGCCTCGCGCCGCCGTGT
ATCGCCCCGCCCTGGGCGGCAAGGCTGGCCCGGTCGGCACCAGTTGCGTGAGCGGAAAGATGGCCGCTTC
CCGGCCCTGCTGCAGGGAGCTCAAAATGGAGGACGCGGCGCTCGGGAGAGCGGGCGGGTGAGTCACCCAC
ACAAAGGAAAAGGGCCTTTCCGTCCTCAGCCGTCGCTTCATGTGACTCCACGGAGTACCGGGCGCCGTCC
AGGCACCTCGATTAGTTCTCGAGCTTTTGGAGTACGTCGTCTTTAGGTTGGGGGGAGGGGTTTTATGCGA
TGGAGTTTCCCCACACTGAGTGGGTGGAGACTGAAGTTAGGCCAGCTTGGCACTTGATGTAATTCTCCTT
GGAATTTGCCCTTTTTGAGTTTGGATCTTGGTTCATTCTCAAGCCTCAGACAGTGGTTCAAAGTTTTTTT
CTTCCATTTCAGGTGTCGTGAGGAATTAGCTTGGTACTAATACGACTCACTATAGGGAGACCCAAGCTGG
CTAGGTAAGCTTGATATCGAATTCCTGCAGCCCGGGGGATCCCGCCACCATGGAGAAGGACGGCCTGTGC
CGCGCTGACCAGCAGTACGAATGCGTGGCGGAGATCGGGGAGGGCGCCTATGGGAAGGTGTTCAAGGCCC
GCGACTTGAAGAACGGAGGCCGTTTCGTGGCGTTGAAGCGCGTGCGGGTGCAGACCGGCGAGGAGGGCAT
GCCGCTCTCCACCATCCGCGAGGTGGCGGTGCTGAGGCACCTGGAGACCTTCGAGCACCCCAACGTGGTC
AGGTTGTTTGATGTGTGCACAGTGTCACGAACAGACAGAGAAACCAAACTAACTTTAGTGTTTGAACATG
TCGATCAAGACTTGACCACTTACTTGGATAAAGTTCCAGAGCCTGGAGTGCCCACTGAAACCATAAAGGA
TATGATGTTTCAGCTTCTCCGAGGTCTGGACTTTCTTCATTCACACCGAGTAGTGCATCGCGATCTAAAA
CCACAGAACATTCTGGTGACCAGCAGCGGACAAATAAAACTCGCTGACTTCGGCCTTGCCCGCATCTATA
GTTTCCAGATGGCTCTAACCTCAGTGGTCGTCACGCTGTGGTACAGAGCACCCGAAGTCTTGCTCCAGTC
CAGCTACGCCACCCCCGTGGATCTCTGGAGTGTTGGCTGCATATTTGCAGAAATGTTTCGTAGAAAGCCT
CTTTTTCGTGGAAGTTCAGATGTTGATCAACTAGGAAAAATCTTGGACGTGATTGGACTCCCAGGAGAAG
AAGACTGGCCTAGAGATGTTGCCCTTCCCAGGCAGGCTTTTCATTCAAAATCTGCCCAACCAATTGAGAA
GTTTGTAACAGATATCGATGAACTAGGCAAAGACCTACTTCTGAAGTGTTTGACATTTAACCCAGCCAAA
AGAATATCTGCCTACAGTGCCCTGTCTCACCCATACTTCCAGGACCTGGAAAGGTGCAAAGAAAACCTGG
ATTCCCACCTGCCGCCCAGCCAGAACACCTCGGAGCTGAATACAGCCGGATCCGGCGCAACAAACTTCTC
TCTGCTGAAACAAGCCGGAGATGTCGAAGAGAATCCTGGACCGATGAAAAAGCCTGAACTCACCGCGACG
TCTGTCGAGAAGTTTCTGATCGAAAAGTTCGACAGCGTCTCCGACCTGATGCAGCTCTCGGAGGGCGAAG
AATCTCGTGCTTTCAGCTTCGATGTAGGAGGGCGTGGATATGTCCTGCGGGTAAATAGCTGCGCCGATGG
TTTCTACAAAGATCGTTATGTTTATCGGCACTTTGCATCGGCCGCGCTCCCGATTCCGGAAGTGCTTGAC
ATTGGGGAATTCAGCGAGAGCCTGACCTATTGCATCTCCCGCCGTGCACAGGGTGTCACGTTGCAAGACC
TGCCTGAAACCGAACTGCCCGCTGTTCTGCAGCCGGTCGCGGAGGCCATGGATGCGATCGCTGCGGCCGA
TCTTAGCCAGACGAGCGGGTTCGGCCCATTCGGACCGCAAGGAATCGGTCAATACACTACATGGCGTGAT
TTCATATGCGCGATTGCTGATCCCCATGTGTATCACTGGCAAACTGTGATGGACGACACCGTCAGTGCGT
CCGTCGCGCAGGCTCTCGATGAGCTGATGCTTTGGGCCGAGGACTGCCCCGAAGTCCGGCACCTCGTGCA
CGCGGATTTCGGCTCCAACAATGTCCTGACGGACAATGGCCGCATAACAGCGGTCATTGACTGGAGCGAG
GCGATGTTCGGGGATTCCCAATACGAGGTCGCCAACATCTTCTTCTGGAGGCCGTGGTTGGCTTGTATGG
AGCAGCAGACGCGCTACTTCGAGCGGAGGCATCCGGAGCTTGCAGGATCGCCGCGGCTCCGGGCGTATAT
GCTCCGCATTGGTCTTGACCAACTCTATCAGAGCTTGGTTGACGGCAATTTCGATGATGCAGCTTGGGCG
CAGGGTCGATGCGACGCAATCGTCCGATCCGGAGCCGGGACTGTCGGGCGTACACAAATCGCCCGCAGAA
GCGCGGCCGTCTGGACCGATGGCTGTGTAGAAGTACTCGCCGATAGTGGAAACCGACGCCCCAGCACTCG
TCCGAGGGCAAAGGAATAAGTTAGAACTATTTCCTGGCTGTTACGCGGCCAGCTATAGTACTATTCGCTA
CTGACGGGCTTGTTAAACAGTGAACCGCCCGCCCCACGACCCGCAGCGCCCGACCGAAAGGAGCGCACGA
CCCCATGCATCGAACAAAAGAAAAGGGGGGACTGGAAGGGCTAATTCACTCCCAACGAAGACAAGATATC
ATAACTTCGTATAGCATACATTATACGAAGTTATCGGCTAGCTGGTCCGGACTGTACTGGGTCTCTCTGG
TTAGACCAGATCTGAGCCTGGGAGCTCTCTGGCTAACTAGGGAACCCACTGCTTAAGCCTCAATAAAGCT
TGCCTTGAGTGCTTCAAGTAGTGTGTGCCCGTCTGTTGTGTGACTCTGGTAACTAGAGATCCCTCAGACC
CTTTTAGTCAGTGTGGAAAATCTCTAGCAGGGCCCGTTTAAACCCGCTGATCAGCCTCGACTGTGCCTTC
TAGTTGCCAGCCATCTGTTGTTTGCCCCTCCCCCGTGCCTTCCTTGACCCTGGAAGGTGCCACTCCCACT
GTCCTTTCCTAATAAAATGAGGAAATTGCATCGCATTGTCTGAGTAGGTGTCATTCTATTCTGGGGGGTG
GGGTGGGGCAGGACAGCAAGGGGGAGGATTGGGAAGACAATAGCAGGCATGCTGGGGATGCGGTGGGCTC
TATGGCTTCTGAGGCGGAAAGAACCAGCTGGGGCTCTAGGGGGTATCCCC
[124 nt withheld, positions 6771-6894]
C
[91 nt withheld, positions 6896-6986]
A
[49 nt withheld, positions 6988-7036]
CCTTTGACGTTGGAGTCCACGTTCTTT
[37 nt withheld, positions 7064-7100]
ACCCTATCTCGGTCTATTCTTTTGATTTATAAGGGATTTTGCCGATTTCGGCCTATTGGTTAAAAAATGA
GCTGATTTAACAAAAATTTAACGCGAATTAATTCTGTGGAATGTGTGTCAGTTAGGGTGTGGAAAGTCCC
CAGGCTCCCCAGCAGGCAGAAGTATGCAAAGCATGCATCTCAATTAGTCAGCAACCAGGTGTGGAAAGTC
CCCAGGCTCCCCAGCAGGCAGAAGTATGCAAAGCATGCATCTCAATTAGTCAGCAACCATAGTCCCGCCC
CTAACTCCGCCCATCCCGCCCCTAACTCCGCCCAGTTCCGCCCATTCTCCGCCCCATGGCTGACTAATTT
TTTTTATTTATGCAGAGGCCGAGGCCGCCTCTGCCTCTGAGCTATTCCAGAAGTAGTGAGGAGGCTTTTT
TGGAGGCCTAGGCTTTTGCAAAAAGCTCCCGGGAGCTTGTATATCCATTTTCGGATCTGATCAGCACGTG
TTGACAATTAATCATCGGCATAGTATATCGGCATAGTATAATACGACAAGGTGAGGAACTAAACCATGGC
CAAGTTGACCAGTGCCGTTCCGGTGCTCACCGCGCGCGACGTCGCCGGAGCGGTCGAGTTCTGGACCGAC
CGGCTCGGGTTCTCCCGGGACTTCGTGGAGGACGACTTCGCCGGTGTGGTCCGGGACGACGTGACCCTGT
TCATCAGCGCGGTCCAGGACCAGGTGGTGCCGGACAACACCCTGGCCTGGGTGTGGGTGCGCGGCCTGGA
CGAGCTGTACGCCGAGTGGTCGGAGGTCGTGTCCACGAACTTCCGGGACGCCTCCGGGCCGGCCATGACC
GAGATCGGCGAGCAGCCGTGGGGGCGGGAGTTCGCCCTGCGCGACCCGGCCGGCAACTGCGTGCACTTCG
TGGCCGAGGAGCAGGACTGACACGTGCTACGAGATTTCGATTCCACCGCCGCCTTCTATGAAAGGTTGGG
CTTCGGAATCGTTTTCCGGGACGCCGGCTGGATGATCCTCCAGCGCGGGGATCTCATGCTGGAGTTCTTC
GCCCACCCCAACTTGTTTATTGCAGCTTATAATGGTTACAAATAAAGCAATAGCATCACAAATTTCACAA
ATAAAGCATTTTTTTCACTGCATTCTAGTTGTGGTTTGTCCAAACTCATCAATGTATCTTATCATGTCTG
TATACCGTCGACCTCTAGCTAGAGCTTGGCGTAATCATGGTCATAGCTGTTTCCTGTGTGAAATTGTTAT
CCGCTCACAATTCCACACAACATACGAGCCGGAAGCATAAAGTGTAAAGCCTGGGGTGCCTAATGAGTGA
GCTAACTCACATTAATTGCGTTGCGCTCACTGCCCGCTTTCCAGTCGGGAAACCTGTCGTGCCAGCTGCA
TTAATGAATCGGCCAACGCGCGGGGAGAGGCGGTTTGCGTATTGGGCGCTCTTCCGCTTCCTCGCTCACT
GACTCGCTGCGCTCGGTCGTTCGGCTGCGGCGAGCGGTATCAGCTCACTCAAAGGCGGTAATACGGTTAT
CCACAGAATCAGGGGATAACGCAGGAAAGAACATGTGAGCAAAAGGCCAGCAAAAGGCCAGGAACCGTAA
AAAGGCCGCGTTGCTGGCGTTTTTCCATAGGCTCCGCCCCCCTGACGAGCATCACAAAAATCGACGCTCA
AGTCAGAGGTGGCGAAACCCGACAGGACTATAAAGATACCAGGCGTTTCCCCCTGGAAGCTCCCTCGTGC
GCTCTCCTGTTCCGACCCTGCCGCTTACCGGATACCTGTCCGCCTTTCTCCCTTCGGGAAGCGTGGCGCT
TTCTCATAGCTCACGCTGTAGGTATCTCAGTTCGGTGTAGGTCGTTCGCTCCAAGCTGGGCTGTGTGCAC
GAACCCCCCGTTCAGCCCGACCGCTGCGCCTTATCCGGTAACTATCGTCTTGAGTCCAACCCGGTAAGAC
ACGACTTATCGCCACTGGCAGCAGCCACTGGTAACAGGATTAGCAGAGCGAGGTATGTAGGCGGTGCTAC
AGAGTTCTTGAAGTGGTGGCCTAACTACGGCTACACTAGAAGAACAGTATTTGGTATCTGCGCTCTGCTG
AAGCCAGTTACCTTCGGAAAAAGAGTTGGTAGCTCTTGATCCGGCAAACAAACCACCGCTGGTAGCGGTG
GTTTTTTTGTTTGCAAGCAGCAGATTACGCGCAGAAAAAAAGGATCTCAAGAAGATCCTTTGATCTTTTC
TACGGGGTCTGACGCTCAGTGGAACGAAAACTCACGTTAAGGGATTTTGGTCATGAGATTATCAAAAAGG
ATCTTCACCTAGATCCTTTTAAATTAAAAATGAAGTTTTAAATCAATCTAAAGTATATATGAGTAAACTT
GGTCTGACAGTTACCAATGCTTAATCAGTGAGGCACCTATCTCAGCGATCTGTCTATTTCGTTCATCCAT
AGTTGCCTGACTCCCCGTCGTGTAGATAACTACGATACGGGAGGGCTTACCATCTGGCCCCAGTGCTGCA
ATGATACCGCGAGACCCACGCTCACCGGCTCCAGATTTATCAGCAATAAACCAGCCAGCCGGAAGGGCCG
AGCGCAGAAGTGGTCCTGCAACTTTATCCGCCTCCATCCAGTCTATTAATTGTTGCCGGGAAGCTAGAGT
AAGTAGTTCGCCAGTTAATAGTTTGCGCAACGTTGTTGCCATTGCTACAGGCATCGTGGTGTCACGCTCG
TCGTTTGGTATGGCTTCATTCAGCTCCGGTTCCCAACGATCAAGGCGAGTTACATGATCCCCCATGTTGT
GCAAAAAAGCGGTTAGCTCCTTCGGTCCTCCGATCGTTGTCAGAAGTAAGTTGGCCGCAGTGTTATCACT
CATGGTTATGGCAGCACTGCATAATTCTCTTACTGTCATGCCATCCGTAAGATGCTTTTCTGTGACTGGT
GAGTACTCAACCAAGTCATTCTGAGAATAGTGTATGCGGCGACCGAGTTGCTCTTGCCCGGCGTCAATAC
GGGATAATACCGCGCCACATAGCAGAACTTTAAAAGTGCTCATCATTGGAAAACGTTCTTCGGGGCGAAA
ACTCTCAAGGATCTTACCGCTGTTGAGATCCAGTTCGATGTAACCCACTCGTGCACCCAACTGATCTTCA
GCATCTTTTACTTTCACCAGCGTTTCTGGGTGAGCAAAAACAGGAAGGCAAAATGCCGCAAAAAAGGGAA
TAAGGGCGACACGGAAATGTTGAATACTCATACTCTTCCTTTTTCAATATTATTGAAGCATTTATCAGGG
TTATTGTCTCATGAGCGGATACATATTTGAATGTATTTAGAAAAATAAACAAATAGGGGTTCCGCGCACA
TTTCCCCGAAAAGTGCCACCTGAC
Features (pLannotate 1.2.2; 33 found; start..end, strand, type, name):
     31..83      -  misc_feature   bom (fragment): basis of mobility region from pBR322
    238..617     +  enhancer       CMV enhancer: human cytomegalovirus immediate early enhancer
    618..817     +  promoter       CMV promoter: human cytomegalovirus (CMV) immediate early promoter
    835..1015    +  LTR            5' LTR (truncated): truncated 5' long terminal repeat (LTR) from HIV-1
   1062..1187    +  misc_feature   HIV-1 Ψ: packaging signal of human immunodeficiency virus type 1
   1171..1534    +  CDS            HIV-1 gag (fragment): gag protein from human immunodeficiency virus 1; gag
   1680..1913    +  misc_feature   RRE: The Rev response element (RRE) of HIV-1 allows for Rev-dependent mRNA export from the nucleus to the cytoplasm.
   2290..2390    +  CDS            Rev (fragment): human immunodeficiency virus 1 (HIV-1) Rev protein; rev; enhances nuclear export of unspliced and incompletely spliced viral mRNAs
   2440..2557    +  misc_feature   cPPT/CTS: central polypurine tract and central termination sequence of HIV-1
   2620..2686    +  CDS            small t antigen (fragment): SV40 (simian virus 40) small t antigen
   2693..3871    +  promoter       EF-1α promoter: strong constitutive promoter for human elongation factor EF-1α
   3888..3906    +  promoter       T7 promoter: promoter for bacteriophage T7 RNA polymerase
   3926..3962    -  misc_feature   MCS (fragment): pBluescript multiple cloning site
   3970..4947    +  CDS            CDK6: CDK6_HUMAN - Also known as CDKN6. Experimental evidence at protein level: Swiss-Prot protein existence level 1. Serine/threonine-protein kinase involved in the control of the cell cycle and differentiation; promotes G1/S transition. Phosphorylates pRB/RB1 and NPM1. Interacts with D-type G1 cyclins during interphase at G1 to form a pRB/RB1 kinase and controls the entrance into the cell cycle. Involved in initiation and maintenance of cell cycle exit during cell differentiation; prevents cell proliferation and regulates negatively cell differentiation, but is required for the proliferation of sp
   5014..6036    +  CDS            hph: KHYB_ECOLX - Experimental evidence at protein level: Swiss-Prot protein existence level 1. The aminoglycoside phosphotransferases achieve inactivation of their antibiotic substrates by phosphorylation. Only phosphorylates hygromycin and closely related compounds such as demethyl analogs and destomycin. From Escherichia coli.
   6120..6233    +  CDS            nef (fragment): NEF_HV1LA - Experimental evidence at protein level: Swiss-Prot protein existence level 1. Extracellular Nef protein targets CD4(+) T-lymphocytes for apoptosis by interacting with CXCR4 surface receptors. From Human immunodeficiency virus type 1 group M subtype B (isolate Lai) (HIV-1).
   6231..6264    +  protein_bind   loxP: Cre-mediated recombination occurs in the 8-bp core sequence (GCATACAT). Cre recombinase
   6289..6469    +  LTR            5' LTR (truncated): truncated 5' long terminal repeat (LTR) from HIV-1
   6501..6725    +  polyA_signal   bGH poly(A) signal: bovine growth hormone polyadenylation signal
   6729..6750    +  promoter       SV40 promoter (fragment): SV40 enhancer and early promoter
   6771..7199    +  rep_origin     f1 ori (sequence partly withheld): f1 bacteriophage origin of replication; arrow indicates direction of (+) strand synthesis
   7213..7542    +  promoter       SV40 promoter: SV40 enhancer and early promoter
   7590..7637    +  promoter       EM7 promoter: synthetic bacterial promoter&nbsp
   7656..8030    +  CDS            BleoR: antibiotic-binding protein; Sh ble from Streptoalloteichus hindustanus; confers resistance to bleomycin, phleomycin, and Zeocin™
   8040..8165    +  CDS            ble (fragment): BLE_KLEPN - Experimental evidence at protein level: Swiss-Prot protein existence level 1. Binding protein with a strong affinity to the bleomycin family of antibiotics. Binds to CL990; an antimitotic-antibiotic compound. From Klebsiella pneumoniae.
   8160..8281    +  polyA_signal   SV40 poly(A) signal: SV40 polyadenylation signal
   8354..8370    -  protein_bind   lac operator: The lac repressor binds to the lac operator to inhibit transcription in E. coli. This inhibition can be relieved by adding lactose or isopropyl-β-D-thiogalactopyranoside (IPTG). lac repressor encoded by lacI
   8378..8408    -  promoter       lac promoter: promoter for the E. coli lac operon
   8423..8444    -  protein_bind   CAP binding site: CAP binding activates transcription in the presence of cAMP. E. coli catabolite activator protein
   8457..8549    -  CDS            lacI (fragment): lac repressor; lacI; The lac repressor binds to the lac operator to inhibit transcription in E. coli. This inhibition can be relieved by adding lactose or isopropyl-β-D-thiogalactopyranoside (IPTG).
   8732..9320    -  rep_origin     ori: high-copy-number ColE1/pMB1/pBR322/pUC origin of replication
   9491..10351   -  CDS            AmpR: β-lactamase; bla; confers resistance to ampicillin, carbenicillin, and related antibiotics
  10352..10456   -  promoter       AmpR promoter: bla
