[The description below was written by a language model from this plasmid's Addgene catalogue record and pLannotate feature annotations shown in this document.]
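Description:
LV_EF1a_CDK6-P2A-Hygro_Barcode is an HIV-1-derived lentiviral transfer plasmid for constitutive expression of human CDK6 in mammalian cells. The backbone is not named in the record. It is propagated in E. coli through a high-copy ColE1/pUC-type origin with ampicillin resistance, and it also carries an f1 origin. A CMV enhancer/promoter sits directly upstream of a truncated 5' LTR and drives transcription of the viral genomic RNA in packaging cells. It is followed by the Ψ packaging signal with a gag fragment, the Rev response element for nuclear export of the unspliced genome, and the cPPT/CTS that aids nuclear import. The downstream LTR is also annotated as truncated and has a loxP site embedded just ahead of it. A bGH polyadenylation signal lies beyond it. Outside the proviral region, the backbone has an SV40/EM7-driven bleomycin/Zeocin resistance cassette, which is not listed among the catalogue's selectable markers.

The payload is a single EF-1α-driven transcript encoding CDK6, the cyclin D-dependent serine/threonine kinase that phosphorylates RB and promotes G1/S progression. Per the construct name, CDK6 is linked through a P2A self-cleaving peptide to the hygromycin phosphotransferase gene (hph). The P2A itself is not annotated, but the short gap between the two coding sequences is consistent with it. Transduced cells can therefore be selected with hygromycin while producing both proteins from one mRNA. The construct also carries a barcode, likewise not annotated in the feature table, which allows the expressed transcript to be identified in single-cell RNA-seq. The associated publication indicates use in multiplexed, pooled overexpression screens of oncogenicity across lineages in teratomas.
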