Addgene plasmid #170224: LV_EF1a_CDK6-P2A-Hygro_Barcode
Purpose: Barcoded lentiviral vector to express CDK6 in mammalian cells under control of EF1a promoter. Barcoded for transcript detection in single cell RNA-seq
Depositing lab: Prashant Mali. Depositing organization: University of California, San Diego (UCSD). Publication: Charting oncogenicity of genes and variants across lineages via multiplexed screens in teratomas. Parekh U, McDonald D, Dailamy A, Wu Y, Cordes T, Zhang K, Tipps A, Metallo C, Mali P. iScience. 2021 Sep 20;24(10):103149. doi: 10.1016/j.isci.2021.103149. eCollection 2021 Oct 22. PubMed 34646987.
Backbone
  Vector backbone: Unknown
  Backbone size w/o insert (bp): 9514
  Vector type: Lentiviral
  Selectable markers: Hygromycin
Growth in bacteria
  Bacterial resistance: Ampicillin, 100 μg/mL
  Growth temperature: 37°C
  Growth strain: NEB Stable
  Copy number: High Copy
Gene/Insert
  Gene/Insert name: CDK6
  Species: H. sapiens (human)
  Insert size (bp): 978
  Entrez Gene: CDK6 (a.k.a. MCPH12, PLSTIRE)
  Promoter: EF1a
  Cloning method: Gibson Cloning
  Sequencing primers: 5′ 5'-ttctcaagcctcagacagtgg-3'
Resource information
  A portion of this plasmid was derived from a plasmid made by: Addgene #23688
Terms and licenses: Academic/Nonprofit Terms; Industry Terms: Not Available to Industry
How to cite: LV_EF1a_CDK6-P2A-Hygro_Barcode was a gift from Prashant Mali (Addgene plasmid # 170224 ; http://n2t.net/addgene:170224 ; RRID:Addgene_170224)
